Addgene plasmid #45583: GFP-CA-mDia1
Depositing lab: Klaus Hahn & Ronen Zaidel-Bar. Depositing organization: National University of Singapore. Publication: An optogenetic tool for the activation of endogenous diaphanous-related formins induces thickening of stress fibers without an increase in contractility. Rao MV, Chu PH, Hahn KM, Zaidel-Bar R. Cytoskeleton (Hoboken). 2013 Jul;70(7):394-407. doi: 10.1002/cm.21115. Epub 2013 May 24. PubMed 23677607.
Backbone
  Vector backbone: pEGFP-C1
  Backbone manufacturer: Clontech
  Backbone size w/o insert (bp): 4700
  Total vector size (bp): 8500
  Vector type: Mammalian Expression
  Selectable markers: Neomycin (select with G418)
Growth in bacteria
  Bacterial resistance: Kanamycin, 50 μg/mL
  Growth temperature: 37°C
  Growth strain: DH5alpha
  Copy number: High Copy
Gene/Insert
  Gene/Insert name: Constitutively active mDia1 (CA-mDia1) (alt name: mDia1)
  Species: M. musculus (mouse)
  Insert size (bp): 3818
  Mutation: Insert mDia1 contains mutations V161D and N165D in the N-terminus, and mutations M1182A and L1185A at the C-terminus
  Entrez Gene: Diaph1 (a.k.a. D18Wsu154e, Dia1, Diap1, Drf1, p140mDia)
  Promoter: CMV
  Tag / fusion protein: GFP (N terminal on backbone)
  Cloning method: Restriction Enzyme; 5′ cloning site BglII (not destroyed); 3′ cloning site Unknown (unknown if destroyed)
  Sequencing primers: 5′ CMV Forward
Terms and licenses: Academic/Nonprofit Terms; Industry Terms: Not Available to Industry
How to cite: GFP-CA-mDia1 was a gift from Klaus Hahn & Ronen Zaidel-Bar (Addgene plasmid # 45583 ; http://n2t.net/addgene:45583 ; RRID:Addgene_45583)
