[The description below was written by a language model from this plasmid's Addgene catalogue record.]
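Description:
GFP-CA-mDia1 is a mammalian expression plasmid built on the Clontech pEGFP-C1 backbone, with a total size of about 8.5 kb, of which roughly 3.8 kb is insert. It is maintained as a high-copy plasmid in E. coli under kanamycin selection. The same resistance cassette on this backbone confers neomycin resistance in mammalian cells, so transfected cells can be selected with G418 if stable expression is wanted.

The payload is mouse mDia1 (Diaph1), a diaphanous-related formin, cloned downstream of and in frame with the backbone's GFP so that the protein carries an N-terminal fluorescent tag. Expression is driven by the CMV promoter. The insert was introduced by restriction cloning with BglII at the 5′ junction, where the site is retained; the 3′ cloning site is not recorded. The coding sequence carries four point mutations: V161D and N165D near the N-terminus, and M1182A and L1185A near the C-terminus. Diaphanous-related formins are normally held inactive by an intramolecular interaction between N-terminal and C-terminal regulatory regions. The record designates this mutant as constitutively active, which is consistent with substitutions at both ends disrupting that autoinhibition, although the mechanism is not spelled out in the catalogue fields.

The associated publication concerns an optogenetic tool for activating endogenous diaphanous-related formins and its effects on stress fibres and contractility. In that context, the plasmid provides a visible, permanently active mDia1 for examining formin-driven actin remodelling in transfected mammalian cells. No feature table was provided, so finer details of the backbone elements are not documented here.
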