>Addgene plasmid #45583 | GFP-CA-mDia1 | addgene partial sequence | sequence record 82718 | EGFP-C 5'-CATGGTCCTGCTGGAGTTCGTG-3'
AGTCCGGACTCAGATCTATGGAGCCGTCCGGCGGGGGCCTGGGGCCCGGCCGCGGTACCCGGGACAAGAA
GAAGGGTCGGAGCCCGGATGAGCTGCCTGCGACGGGCGGCGACGGCGGCAAACATAAGAAATTTCTGGAG
AGATTTACCAGCATGAGGATTAAGAAGGAGAAAGAAAAGCCCAATTCTGCTCATAGAAACTCCTCTGCAT
CGTACGGAGATGACCCCACTGCTCAGTCATTGCAGGACATCTCAGACGAGCAAGTTCTTGTCCTCTTTGA
GCAGATGCTGGTGGATATGAACCTGAATGAGGAGAAGCAGCAGCCTTTGCGAGAGAAGGACATTGTCATC
AAGAGGGAGATGGTGTCGCAATATCTGCACACTTCCAAGGCTGGCATGAACCAGAAAGAGAGCTCTAGGT
CTGCCATGATGTACATCCAGGAGCTGAGGTCGGGCTTGCGGGATATGCACCTGCTTAGCTGCCTTGAGTC
CCTTCGAGACTCTCTCAACGATAACCCTGTCAGTTGGGTGCAGACATTTGGTGCTGAGGGCCTAGCCTCC
TTATTGGACATCCTCAAACGACTCCATGATGAGAAAGAGGAGACTTCTGGAAACTACGACAGCCGAAACC
AGCATGAGATTATCCGCTGTTTGAAGGCTTTCATGAACAACAAGTTTGGAATCAAAACTATGTTGGAGAC
GGAAGAAGGAATCCTACTGCTGGTCAGAGCCATGGATCCTGCTGTTCCCAATATGATGATTGATGCAGCA
AAGCTGCTGTCTGCCCTCTGTATCCTGCCGCAGCCGGAGGACATGAATGAACGAGTTCTAGAGGCAATGA
CAGAGAGAGCTGAAATGGATGAGGTCGAACGCTTCCAGCCACTTCTGGACGGA
