>Addgene plasmid #45583 | GFP-CA-mDia1 | addgene partial sequence | sequence record 82720 | mDia1-F 5'-GATGATGCACTCCAACATGG-3'
CTTCGTCTTTGACCCTAAGAAGTTGTCTGTAGAGGAATTCTTTATGGATCTGCACAACTTTAGGAATATG
TTTTTGCAAGCAGTCAAGGAAAACCAGAAGCGCCGGGAAACAGAAGAAAAGATGCGGAGAGCAAAATTAG
CCAAGGAGAAGGCAGAAAAAGAGCGACTGGAGAAGCAGCAGAAGCGCGAGCAGCTCATCGACATGAACGC
AGAGGGGGATGAGACAGGTGTGGCGGACAGTGCTCTAGAAGCTCTGCAGTCAGGGGCAGCATTCCGACGG
AAGAGAGGGCCCCGGCAGGTCAACAGGAAGGCTGGGTGTGCAGTCACATCTCTGCTAGCCTCGGAGCTGA
CCAAGGATGATGCCATGGCTCCTGGTCCTGTTAAGGTACCCAAGAAAAGTGAAGGAGTCCCCACAATCCT
GGAAGAAGCCAAGGAGCTGGTTGGCCGTGCAAGCTAAGCTGGGCTTTATGGCCATTGCTGCTCCTAGGCG
AAGCCCAGACTGTCGACGGTACCGCGGGCCCGGGATCCACCGGATCTAGATAACTGATCATAATCAGCCA
TACCACATTTGTAGAGGTTTTACTTGCTTTAAAAAACCTCCCACACCTCCCCCTGAACCTGAAACATAAA
ATGAATGCAATTGTTGTTGTTAACTTGTTTATTGCAGCTTATAATGGTTACAAATAAAGCAATAGCATCA
CAAATTTCACAAATAAAGCATTTTTTTCACTGCATTCTAGTTGTGGTTTGTCCAAACTCATCAATGTATC
TTAACGCGTAAATTGTAAGCGTTAATATTTTGTTAAAATTCGCGTTAAATTTTTGTTAAATCAGCTCATT
TTTT
